Addgene plasmid #184741: pFS_1113_pET30_pCat-tetR-Term-ptetA-FsRT-Cas1(opt)-Cas2(opt)-3xTerm_J23103-Leader-ARRAY2-DR2-FaqI_Term_NotI
Purpose: encodes aTc inducible FsRT-Cas1–Cas2 expression cassette and FsCRISPR Array 2 transcribed by BBa_J23103
Depositing lab: Randall Platt. Depositing organization: ETH Zurich (Swiss Federal Institute of Technology). Publication: Noninvasive assessment of gut function using transcriptional recording sentinel cells. Schmidt F, Zimmermann J, Tanna T, Farouni R, Conway T, Macpherson AJ, Platt RJ. Science. 2022 May 13;376(6594):eabm6038. doi: 10.1126/science.abm6038. Epub 2022 May 13. PubMed 35549411.
Backbone
  Vector backbone: pET30b+
  Backbone manufacturer: Novagen
  Backbone size w/o insert (bp): 3700
  Total vector size (bp): 6600
  Modifications to backbone: removal of BbsI restriction sites
  Vector type: Bacterial Expression
Growth in bacteria
  Bacterial resistance: Kanamycin, 50 μg/mL
  Growth temperature: 37°C
  Growth strain: Stbl3
  Copy number: Low Copy
Gene/Insert
  Gene/Insert name: FsRT-Cas1(opt)-Cas2(opt)
  Species: Fusicatenibacter Saccharivorans
  Insert size (bp): 2200
  Mutation: sequence codon optimized for expression in E. coli
  Promoter: pTetA
  Cloning method: Restriction Enzyme; 5′ cloning site BbsI (destroyed during cloning); 3′ cloning site BbsI (destroyed during cloning)
  Sequencing primers: 5′ CCTTTCTGCGTTTATATACTAGAGTC
Terms and licenses: Academic/Nonprofit Terms; Industry Terms: Not Available to Industry
How to cite: pFS_1113_pET30_pCat-tetR-Term-ptetA-FsRT-Cas1(opt)-Cas2(opt)-3xTerm_J23103-Leader-ARRAY2-DR2-FaqI_Term_NotI was a gift from Randall Platt (Addgene plasmid # 184741 ; http://n2t.net/addgene:184741 ; RRID:Addgene_184741)
