[The description below was written by a language model from this plasmid's Addgene catalogue record and pLannotate feature annotations shown in this document.]
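Description:
pFS_1113 is a bacterial expression plasmid of about 6.6 kb built on a Novagen pET30b+ backbone from which the BbsI sites were removed. It carries the components of an RNA-derived CRISPR spacer acquisition system from Fusicatenibacter saccharivorans. It is selected with kanamycin through the aph(3')-Ia gene and replicates from a ColE1/pBR322-type origin. The bom region and the rop gene are retained, which fits the low-copy designation in the record. A fragment of an M13/f1 phage origin also remains from the backbone.

The payload has two modules. In the first, a cat promoter constitutively drives tetR, followed by rrnB T1 and T7Te terminators. Downstream, a tetA promoter with its tet operator controls an E. coli codon-optimised operon encoding the FsRT-Cas1 fusion (a reverse transcriptase fused to Cas1) and Cas2. Cas2 has its own T7 gene 10-type ribosome binding site, and the operon ends in a stack of terminators. TetR represses this promoter until anhydrotetracycline is added, so expression of the acquisition complex is inducible. The automated annotation does not label the RT-Cas1 coding region, which presumably lies in the unannotated stretch before Cas2. Small hits such as the H1-2O2 promoter and SET1 fragments are most likely incidental matches to the tet operator and terminator sequences.

In the second module, the constitutive Anderson-family promoter BBa_J23103 (matched by the software as a J23119-like fragment) transcribes the leader and FsCRISPR Array 2. According to the name, this is followed by a direct repeat, a FaqI site, a terminator and a NotI site. The publication title associates the plasmid with transcriptional recording sentinel cells used for noninvasive assessment of gut function. In that application RT-Cas1–Cas2 would be expected to convert cellular RNAs into spacers stored in the array.
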