Features (pLannotate 1.2.2; 19 found; start..end, strand, type, name):
      5..118     +  rep_origin     M13 ori (fragment): M13 bacteriophage origin of replication; arrow indicates direction of (+) strand synthesis
    144..201     +  promoter       AmpR promoter (fragment): bla
    210..1025    -  CDS            KanR: aminoglycoside phosphotransferase; aph(3')-Ia; confers resistance to kanamycin in bacteria or G418 (Geneticin®) in eukaryotes
   1147..1735    +  rep_origin     ori: high-copy-number ColE1/pMB1/pBR322/pUC origin of replication
   1921..2060    -  misc_feature   bom: basis of mobility region from pBR322
   2162..2353    -  CDS            rop: Rop protein, which maintains plasmids at low copy number; rop
   2370..2750    +  CDS            YPB1_ECOLX: Protein predicted: Swiss-Prot protein existence level 4. From Escherichia coli.
   2836..2872    +  promoter       cat promoter (fragment): promoter of the E. coli cat gene encoding chloramphenicol acetyltransferase
   2901..3521    +  CDS            tetR: TETR2_ECOLX - Experimental evidence at protein level: Swiss-Prot protein existence level 1. TetR is the repressor of the tetracycline resistance element; its N-terminal region forms a helix-turn-helix structure and binds DNA. Binding of tetracycline to TetR reduces the repressor affinity for the tetracycline resistance gene (tetA) promoter operator sites. From Escherichia coli.
   3569..3640    +  terminator     rrnB T1 terminator: transcription terminator T1 from the E. coli rrnB gene
   3656..3683    +  terminator     T7Te terminator: phage T7 early transcription terminator
   3698..3716    +  protein_bind   tet operator: tetO; bacterial operator O2 for the tetR and tetA genes tetracycline repressor TetR
   3722..3741    +  promoter       H1-2O2 promoter (fragment): doxycycline-inducible variant of the human H1 RNA promoter (Henriksen et al., 2007)
   5685..5702    +  RBS            RBS (fragment): efficient ribosome binding site from bacteriophage T7 gene 10 (Olins and Rangwala, 1989)
   5710..5943    +  CDS            cas2 (fragment): CAS2_THEMA - Experimental evidence at protein level: Swiss-Prot protein existence level 1. CRISPR (clustered regularly interspaced short palindromic repeat), is an adaptive immune system that provides protection against mobile genetic elements (viruses, transposable elements and conjugative plasmids). CRISPR clusters contain sequences complementary to antecedent mobile elements and target invading nucleic acids. CRISPR clusters are transcribed and processed into CRISPR RNA (crRNA). Involved in the integration of spacer DNA into the CRISPR cassette (By similarity). Functions as a ssRNA-specific
   6031..6074    -  terminator     rrnB T1 terminator: Escherichia coli rrnB; transcription terminator T1 from the E. coli rrnB gene
   6075..6123    +  CDS            SET1 (fragment): solubility-enhancement tag derived from T7 phage gene 10B
   6131..6178    +  terminator     T7 terminator: transcription terminator for bacteriophage T7 RNA polymerase
   6208..6225    +  promoter       J23119(SpeI) promoter (fragment): bacterial promoter (Registry of Standard Biological Parts BBa J23119) modified to end with an SpeI site
>Addgene plasmid #184741 | pFS_1113_pET30_pCat-tetR-Term-ptetA-FsRT-Cas1(opt)-Cas2(opt)-3xTerm_J23103-Leader-ARRAY2-DR2-FaqI_Term_NotI | addgene full sequence | sequence record 361527 | Addgene NGS Result
GGCCGCTATTCTTTTGATTTATAAGGGATTTTGCCGATTTCGGCCTATTGGTTAAAAAATGAGCTGATTT
AACAAAAATTTAACGCGAATTTTAACAAAATATTAACGCTTACAATTTAGGTGGCACTTTTCGGGGAAAT
GTGCGCGGAACCCCTATTTGTTTATTTTTCTAAATACATTCAAATATGTATCCGCTCATGAATTAATTCT
TAGAAAAACTCATCGAGCATCAAATGAAACTGCAATTTATTCATATCAGGATTATCAATACCATATTTTT
GAAAAAGCCGTTTCTGTAATGAAGGAGAAAACTCACCGAGGCAGTTCCATAGGATGGCAAGATCCTGGTA
TCGGTCTGCGATTCCGACTCGTCCAACATCAATACAACCTATTAATTTCCCCTCGTCAAAAATAAGGTTA
TCAAGTGAGAAATCACCATGAGTGACGACTGAATCCGGTGAGAATGGCAAAAGTTTATGCATTTCTTTCC
AGACTTGTTCAACAGGCCAGCCATTACGCTCGTCATCAAAATCACTCGCATCAACCAAACCGTTATTCAT
TCGTGATTGCGCCTGAGCGAGACGAAATACGCGATCGCTGTTAAAAGGACAATTACAAACAGGAATCGAA
TGCAACCGGCGCAGGAACACTGCCAGCGCATCAACAATATTTTCACCTGAATCAGGATATTCTTCTAATA
CCTGGAATGCTGTTTTCCCGGGGATCGCAGTGGTGAGTAACCATGCATCATCAGGAGTACGGATAAAATG
CTTGATGGTCGGAAGAGGCATAAATTCCGTCAGCCAGTTTAGTCTGACCATCTCATCTGTAACATCATTG
GCAACGCTACCTTTGCCATGTTTCAGAAACAACTCTGGCGCATCGGGCTTCCCATACAATCGATAGATTG
TCGCACCTGATTGCCCGACATTATCGCGAGCCCATTTATACCCATATAAATCAGCATCCATGTTGGAATT
TAATCGCGGCCTAGAGCAAGACGTTTCCCGTTGAATATGGCTCATAACACCCCTTGTATTACTGTTTATG
TAAGCAGACAGTTTTATTGTTCATGACCAAAATCCCTTAACGTGAGTTTTCGTTCCACTGAGCGTCAGAC
CCCGTAGAAAAGATCAAAGGATCTTCTTGAGATCCTTTTTTTCTGCGCGTAATCTGCTGCTTGCAAACAA
AAAAACCACCGCTACCAGCGGTGGTTTGTTTGCCGGATCAAGAGCTACCAACTCTTTTTCCGAAGGTAAC
TGGCTTCAGCAGAGCGCAGATACCAAATACTGTCCTTCTAGTGTAGCCGTAGTTAGGCCACCACTTCAAG
AACTCTGTAGCACCGCCTACATACCTCGCTCTGCTAATCCTGTTACCAGTGGCTGCTGCCAGTGGCGATA
AGTCGTGTCTTACCGGGTTGGACTCAAGACGATAGTTACCGGATAAGGCGCAGCGGTCGGGCTGAACGGG
GGGTTCGTGCACACAGCCCAGCTTGGAGCGAACGACCTACACCGAACTGAGATACCTACAGCGTGAGCTA
TGAGAAAGCGCCACGCTTCCCGAAGGGAGAAAGGCGGACAGGTATCCGGTAAGCGGCAGGGTCGGAACAG
GAGAGCGCACGAGGGAGCTTCCAGGGGGAAACGCCTGGTATCTTTATAGTCCTGTCGGGTTTCGCCACCT
CTGACTTGAGCGTCGATTTTTGTGATGCTCGTCAGGGGGGCGGAGCCTATGGAAAAACGCCAGCAACGCG
GCCTTTTTACGGTTCCTGGTCTTTTGCTGGCCTTTTGCTCACATGTTCTTTCCTGCGTTATCCCCTGATT
CTGTGGATAACCGTATTACCGCCTTTGAGTGAGCTGATACCGCTCGCCGCAGCCGAACGACCGAGCGCAG
CGAGTCAGTGAGCGAGGAAGCGGAAGAGCGCCTGATGCGGTATTTTCTCCTTACGCATCTGTGCGGTATT
TCACACCGCAATGGTGCACTCTCAGTACAATCTGCTCTGATGCCGCATAGTTAAGCCAGTATACACTCCG
CTATCGCTACGTGACTGGGTCATGGCTGCGCCCCGACACCCGCCAACACCCGCTGACGCGCCCTGACGGG
CTTGTCTGCTCCCGGCATCCGCTTACAGACAAGCTGTGACCGTCTCCGGGAGCTGCATGTGTCAGAGGTT
TTCACCGTCATCACCGAAACGCGCGAGGCAGCTGCGGTAAAGCTCATCAGCGTGGTCGTGAAGCGATTCA
CAGATGTCTGCCTGTTCATCCGCGTCCAGCTCGTTGAGTTTCTCCAGAAGCGTTAATGTCTGGCTTCTGA
TAAAGCGGGCCATGTTAAGGGCGGTTTTTTCCTGTTTGGTCACTGATGCCTCCGTGTAAGGGGGATTTCT
GTTCATGGGGGTAATGATACCGATGAAACGAGAGAGGATGCTCACGATACGGGTTACTGATGATGAACAT
GCCCGGTTACTGGAACGTTGTGAGGGTAAACAACTGGCGGTATGGATGCGGCGGGACCAGAGAAAAATCA
CTCAGGGTCAATGCCAGCGCTTCGTTAATACAGATGTAGGTGTTCCACAGGGTAGCCAGCAGCATCCTGC
GATGCAGATCCGGAACATAATGGTGCAGGGCGCTGACTTCCGCGTTTCCAGACTTTACGAAACACGGAAA
CCGAAGATCATTCATGTTGTTGCTCAGGTCGCAGACGTTTTGCAGCAGCAGTCGCTTCACGTTCGCTCGC
GTATCGGTGATTCATTCTGCTAACCAGTAAGGCAACCCCGCCAGCCTAGCCGGGTCCTCAACGACAGGAG
CACGATCATGCGCACCCGTGGGGCCGCCATGCCGGCGGCACGTAAGAGGTTCCAACTTTCACCATAATGA
AACATACTAGAGAAAGAGGAGAAATACTAGATGTCCAGATTAGATAAAAGTAAAGTGATTAACAGCGCAT
TAGAGCTGCTTAATGAGGTCGGAATCGAAGGTTTAACAACCCGTAAACTCGCCCAGAAGCTAGGTGTAGA
GCAGCCTACATTGTATTGGCATGTAAAAAATAAGCGGGCTTTGCTCGACGCCTTAGCCATTGAGATGTTA
GATAGGCACCATACTCACTTTTGCCCTTTAGAAGGGGAAAGCTGGCAAGATTTTTTACGTAATAACGCTA
AAAGTTTTAGATGTGCTTTACTAAGTCATCGCGATGGAGCAAAAGTACATTTAGGTACACGGCCTACAGA
AAAACAGTATGAAACTCTCGAAAATCAATTAGCCTTTTTATGCCAACAAGGTTTTTCACTAGAGAATGCA
TTATATGCACTCAGCGCTGTGGGGCATTTTACTTTAGGTTGCGTATTGGAAGATCAAGAGCATCAAGTCG
CTAAAGAAGAAAGGGAAACACCTACTACTGATAGTATGCCGCCATTATTACGACAAGCTATCGAATTATT
TGATCACCAAGGTGCAGAGCCAGCCTTCTTATTCGGCCTTGAATTGATCATATGCGGATTAGAAAAACAA
CTTAAATGTGAAAGTGGGTCCTAATAACACTGATAGTGCTAGTGTAGATCACTACTAGAGCCAGGCATCA
AATAAAACGAAAGGCTCAGTCGAAAGACTGGGCCTTTCGTTTTATCTGTTGTTTGTCGGTGAACGCTCTC
TACTAGAGTCACACTGGCTCACCTTCGGGTGGGCCTTTCTGCGTTTATATACTAGAGTCCCTATCAGTGA
TAGAGATTGACATCCCTATCAGTGATAGAGATACTGAGCACTACTAGAGAAGCTTGCGGAGGAGCATGCA
TGTTTACCATCGACGAGATGCTGAGCAAGAACAACCAACGTCTGGCGTTCGAACACTTTGCGACCAAAAA
CGACGGTTGCGGCCCGGACGGTATGCACGTTAGCGAACTGGAGAAGTACTGGCGTATGAATCACGACCAG
ATCATTAGCGATCTGAAGAACCAGGAATACCAGCCGGGTATTATCCTGATTCGTGAGCACATGAATAAAA
CCGGCAAACGCCGTAATATCGCGAGCCTGAACGTTATTGATCGTTTCATTACCCGTCTGCTGAGCCAGAA
ACTGAACCGTTATCTGGCGCCGATTTTCTGCGAGAACAGCTATGCGTACCAGGACAGCAAAGGCGTTATG
CCGGCGGTTCTGAAAGCGAAGGAGTACGTTGAGCTGGGTATGCGTCACGTGATTGAAATCGATCTGAAAA
ACTACTTTGACACCATTCCGCTGGAAAACCTGATCCCGGAGATCGAACGCTACATCACCGATGAGGCGGT
TCTGCATCTGATCAAGCAATACCTGTTTTGCGATATTAGCTTCGAGGGCAAAATCAGCCGTAAAACCCAA
GGTATCGTTCAAGGTAACGCGATCAGCCCGATCCTGAGCAACCTGTACCTGAACGACTTCGACAAGGAAC
TGGACGAGAGCAAGCTGTGCTGGATTCGTTACGCGGACAATATCTACATCTATATGGATAGCTATGAGAA
GGCGCTGCTGGTGTATAGCGAGCTGACCGAGCGTCTGGAGCGTCGCAAGCTGACCGTTAACAAGGAGAAA
AGCGGCGTTTTTGATGTGAGCACCCGTAGCATTCTGGGCTACGACATCCTGATTCGTAACAAGAAAGTGG
ACGTTCGTAAGCATATTTACAAAAGCGTTAATCAGTACAGCAACTGGCACGATAGCCGCCTGGAGTTTAT
CAACGGTCGTTACCACATCACCAGCGATGGCATCCTGAATCGCCAAGACTTCGGCCTGCTGTTCGAGAAT
GAGCAGAAAAAACACTACATCCCGGTTGAGGTTAGCGATCAGCTGAACATCTACGGTAATGTTACCCTGG
CGAGCAATGTGCTGCAAAGTTTCAGCAACCGCGAAATCAAAGTGAGCTTCTTCGACAAGTATGGTCGTCT
GATTGGTAGCTTCCTGCCGGAAAAAACCAAGAAAAGCGCGGAGATCATTCTGGTGCAGAGCAAGAACTAT
CTGAACGAAGATGTGCGTATGGATACCGCGCGCCGTATGGAAATTGCGGGTCTGCACAACATCCGTGCGA
ATCTGCGCTACTACGATAAGAAACACAAGGGCGACTTTAAAGAGAAGGTTGACGCGATTAGCGGCTACAT
TGACGCGCTGAACCGTGCGCCGAGCGTTAATGATATGATGCTGCTGGAAGCGAAAGCGCGCCAACTGTAT
TATACCTGTTTTAACCAAATCCTGGAAACCAGCGACTTCCAGTTCGAAAAGCGTACCAAGCGTCCGCCGA
AAGATGCGATCAATGCGTGCATTAGCTTCGGCAATACCCTGCTGTATAATCTATTTGTGAATATTATCTG
GAAGAAGGGTCTGGACCCGCGCTTTGGCGTTGTTCACGCGAGCAACAAACGCAATCAAAGCCTGAACCTG
GACTTCGCGGACATCTTTAAACCGATCGTGATTGACCGCATTATCTTCACCATGATCAATAAGAAAATGC
TGACCCTGCTGACCGATTTTGAAACCAGCAACCAGGGTGTGTATCTGAGCCGTGAGGGCAAGAACATCTT
CCTGCAAATGTACGAGGAGAAGCTGAAAAGCCGCATTACCATCAAGGGTAAAGAGATGAGCTATTACCAG
CTGCTGGAGAGCGAAGTGCAGAATTACAAGAATTTCATTCTGACCGGCGAAACCTATAAACCGTATAAGT
ATTATTAACGTACGTTAACTTTAAGAAGGAGAACTTAAGATGTATGTTATCCTGGTGTACGACATCCACC
AGAAGCGTGTTGGTAAAGCGCTGAAAATCTGCCGTAAGTACCTGATCCACATCCAAAAGAGCGTGTTCGA
AGGCAACATCACCGAGAGCAAACTGAAGGCGCTGAAAGAGGAACTGGGTCACCTGATTGACACCCAGATG
GATAGCGTGATTATCTACCACCTGGACAGCGTTAAGTACACCAAAAAGGAGCAGATCGGTATTGTGCAGA
GCACCAGCAATGTGATCTAACTCGAGTAGCCTAGCATAACCCCGCGGGGCCTCTTCGGGGGTCTCGCGGG
GTTTTTTGCTATAAAACGAAAGGCTCAGTCGAAAGACTGGGCCTTTCGTTTTATCTGCTAACAAAGCCCG
AAAGGAAGCTGAGTTGGCTGCTGCCACCGCTGAGCAATAACTAGCATAACCCCTTGGGGCCTCTAAACGG
GTCTTGAGGGGTTTTTTGCTGAAAGGAGGAACTATATCCGGACTGATAGCTAGCTCAGTCCTAGGGATTA
TGCTAGCTCTAGTAGTGGCGGGGAAGCTTATGTTCCATAGCAAAAAGTCGGTCAGTCTCGTGGCTGAAAT
CATGAGTTCCACAAAATGGCTGAAATTCAAGGAAAATCAGGAATCTCAGAAAAACGATCGACCGACTTTT
TCGATAAAATGGTTGCAAAAATGAGAAAAATCTGATTTAATAGAATCTGAAAACAGCGGAAATGCTGTTG
TCGTACTTTACCTAAAAGGAATTGAAACGTCCCCGCCAGGTTGAATCCGATATTTGGAGGTACGATGGAA
CAGTCTGGGTGGGATTGAGAAGAGAAAAGAAAACCGCCGATCCTGTCCACCGCATTACTGCAAGGTAGTG
GACAAGACCGGCGGTCTTAAGTTTTTTGGCTGAAGC
